>Addgene plasmid #190746 | pCD86-mEYFP(Q69K) | addgene full sequence | sequence record 373337 | Addgene NGS Result
TAGTTATTAATAGTAATCAATTACGGGGTCATTAGTTCATAGCCCATATATGGAGTTCCGCGTTACATAA
CTTACGGTAAATGGCCCGCCTGGCTGACCGCCCAACGACCCCCGCCCATTGACGTCAATAATGACGTATG
TTCCCATAGTAACGCCAATAGGGACTTTCCATTGACGTCAATGGGTGGAGTATTTACGGTAAACTGCCCA
CTTGGCAGTACATCAAGTGTATCATATGCCAAGTACGCCCCCTATTGACGTCAATGACGGTAAATGGCCC
GCCTGGCATTATGCCCAGTACATGACCTTATGGGACTTTCCTACTTGGCAGTACATCTACGTATTAGTCA
TCGCTATTACCATGGTGATGCGGTTTTGGCAGTACATCAATGGGCGTGGATAGCGGTTTGACTCACGGGG
ATTTCCAAGTCTCCACCCCATTGACGTCAATGGGAGTTTGTTTTGGCACCAAAATCAACGGGACTTTCCA
AAATGTCGTAACAACTCCGCCCCATTGACGCAAATGGGCGGTAGGCGTGTACGGTGGGAGGTCTATATAA
GCAGAGCTGGTTTAGTGAACCGTCAGATCCGCTAGCGCTACCGGACTCAGATCTCGAGCTCAAGCTTCGA
ATTCTGCAGTCGACGGTACCGCGGGCCCGGGATCCACCGGTCGCCACCATGGGACTGAGTAACATTCTCT
TTGTGATGGCCTTCCTGCTCTCTGGTGCTGCTCCTCTGAAGATTCAAGCTTATTTCAATGAGACTGCAGA
CCTGCCATGCCAATTTGCAAACTCTCAAAACCAAAGCCTGAGTGAGCTAGTAGTATTTTGGCAGGACCAG
GAAAACTTGGTTCTGAATGAGGTATACTTAGGCAAAGAGAAATTTGACAGTGTTCATTCCAAGTATATGG
GCCGCACAAGTTTTGATTCGGACAGTTGGACCCTGAGACTTCACAATCTTCAGATCAAGGACAAGGGCTT
GTATCAATGTATCATCCATCACAAAAAGCCCACAGGAATGATTCGCATCCACCAGATGAATTCTGAACTG
TCAGTGCTTGCTAACTTCAGTCAACCTGAAATAGTACCAATTTCTAATATAACAGAAAATGTGTACATAA
ATTTGACCTGCTCATCTATACACGGTTACCCAGAACCTAAGAAGATGAGTGTTTTGCTAAGAACCAAGAA
TTCAACTATCGAGTATGATGGTATTATGCAGAAATCTCAAGATAATGTCACAGAACTGTACGACGTTTCC
ATCAGCTTGTCTGTTTCATTCCCTGATGTTACGAGCAATATGACCATCTTCTGTATTCTGGAAACTGACA
AGACGCGGCTTTTATCTTCACCTTTCTCTATAGAGCTTGAGGACCCTCAGCCTCCCCCAGACCACATTCC
TTGGATTACAGCTGTACTTCCAACAGTTATTATATGTGTGATGGTTTTCTGTCTAATTCTATGGAAATGG
AAGAAGAAGAAGCGGCCTCGCAACTCTTATAAATGTGGAACCAACACAATGGAGAGGGAAGAGAGTGAAC
AGACCAAGAAAAGAGAAAAAATCCATATACCTGAAAGATCTGATGAAACCCAGCGTGTTTTTAAAAGTTC
GAAGACATCTTCATGCGACAAAAGTGATACATGTTTTGGAGGCGGACCGGTGCCCCAGTGGGAGGGATTC
GCTGCGCTGCTGGCAACCCCGGTCGCTACTATGGTGAGCAAGGGCGAGGAGCTGTTCACCGGGGTGGTGC
CCATCCTGGTCGAGCTGGACGGCGACGTAAACGGCCACAAGTTCAGCGTGTCCGGCGAGGGCGAGGGCGA
TGCCACCTACGGCAAGCTGACCCTGAAGTTCATCTGCACCACCGGCAAGCTGCCCGTGCCCTGGCCCACC
CTCGTGACCACCTTCGGCTACGGCCTGAAGTGCTTCGCCCGCTACCCCGACCACATGAAGCAGCACGACT
TCTTCAAGTCCGCCATGCCCGAAGGCTACGTCCAGGAGCGCACCATCTTCTTCAAGGACGACGGCAACTA
CAAGACCCGCGCCGAGGTGAAGTTCGAGGGCGACACCCTGGTGAACCGCATCGAGCTGAAGGGCATCGAC
TTCAAGGAGGACGGCAACATCCTGGGGCACAAGCTGGAGTACAACTACAACAGCCACAACGTCTATATCA
TGGCCGACAAGCAGAAGAACGGCATCAAGGTGAACTTCAAGATCCGCCACAACATCGAGGACGGCAGCGT
GCAGCTCGCCGACCACTACCAGCAGAACACCCCCATCGGCGACGGCCCCGTGCTGCTGCCCGACAACCAC
TACCTGAGCTACCAGTCCAAGCTGAGCAAAGACCCCAACGAGAAGCGCGATCACATGGTCCTGCTGGAGT
TCGTGACCGCCGCCGGGATCACTCTCGGCATGGACGAGCTGTACAAGTAAAGCGGCCGCGACTCTAGATC
ATAATCAGCCATACCACATTTGTAGAGGTTTTACTTGCTTTAAAAAACCTCCCACACCTCCCCCTGAACC
TGAAACATAAAATGAATGCAATTGTTGTTGTTAACTTGTTTATTGCAGCTTATAATGGTTACAAATAAAG
CAATAGCATCACAAATTTCACAAATAAAGCATTTTTTTCACTGCATTCTAGTTGTGGTTTGTCCAAACTC
ATCAATGTATCTTAAGGCGTAAATTGTAAGCGTTAATATTTTGTTAAAATTCGCGTTAAATTTTTGTTAA
ATCAGCTCATTTTTTAACCAATAGGCCGAAATCGGCAAAATCCCTTATAAATCAAAAGAATAGACCGAGA
TAGGGT
[37 nt withheld, positions 2807-2843]
AAAGAACGTGGACTCCAACGTCAAAGG
[49 nt withheld, positions 2871-2919]
T
[91 nt withheld, positions 2921-3011]
G
[124 nt withheld, positions 3013-3136]
CAGGTGGCACTTTTCGGGGAAATGTGCGCGGAACCCCTATTTGTTTATTTTTCTAAATACATTCAAATAT
GTATCCGCTCATGAGACAATAACCCTGATAAATGCTTCAATAATATTGAAAAAGGAAGAGTCCTGAGGCG
GAAAGAACCAGCTGTGGAATGTGTGTCAGTTAGGGTGTGGAAAGTCCCCAGGCTCCCCAGCAGGCAGAAG
TATGCAAAGCATGCATCTCAATTAGTCAGCAACCAGGTGTGGAAAGTCCCCAGGCTCCCCAGCAGGCAGA
AGTATGCAAAGCATGCATCTCAATTAGTCAGCAACCATAGTCCCGCCCCTAACTCCGCCCATCCCGCCCC
TAACTCCGCCCAGTTCCGCCCATTCTCCGCCCCATGGCTGACTAATTTTTTTTATTTATGCAGAGGCCGA
GGCCGCCTCGGCCTCTGAGCTATTCCAGAAGTAGTGAGGAGGCTTTTTTGGAGGCCTAGGCTTTTGCAAA
GATCGATCAAGAGACAGGATGAGGATCGTTTCGCATGATTGAACAAGATGGATTGCACGCAGGTTCTCCG
GCCGCTTGGGTGGAGAGGCTATTCGGCTATGACTGGGCACAACAGACAATCGGCTGCTCTGATGCCGCCG
TGTTCCGGCTGTCAGCGCAGGGGCGCCCGGTTCTTTTTGTCAAGACCGACCTGTCCGGTGCCCTGAATGA
ACTGCAAGACGAGGCAGCGCGGCTATCGTGGCTGGCCACGACGGGCGTTCCTTGCGCAGCTGTGCTCGAC
GTTGTCACTGAAGCGGGAAGGGACTGGCTGCTATTGGGCGAAGTGCCGGGGCAGGATCTCCTGTCATCTC
ACCTTGCTCCTGCCGAGAAAGTATCCATCATGGCTGATGCAATGCGGCGGCTGCATACGCTTGATCCGGC
TACCTGCCCATTCGACCACCAAGCGAAACATCGCATCGAGCGAGCACGTACTCGGATGGAAGCCGGTCTT
GTCGATCAGGATGATCTGGACGAAGAGCATCAGGGGCTCGCGCCAGCCGAACTGTTCGCCAGGCTCAAGG
CGAGCATGCCCGACGGCGAGGATCTCGTCGTGACCCATGGCGATGCCTGCTTGCCGAATATCATGGTGGA
AAATGGCCGCTTTTCTGGATTCATCGACTGTGGCCGGCTGGGTGTGGCGGACCGCTATCAGGACATAGCG
TTGGCTACCCGTGATATTGCTGAAGAGCTTGGCGGCGAATGGGCTGACCGCTTCCTCGTGCTTTACGGTA
TCGCCGCTCCCGATTCGCAGCGCATCGCCTTCTATCGCCTTCTTGACGAGTTCTTCTGAGCGGGACTCTG
GGGTTCGAAATGACCGACCAAGCGACGCCCAACCTGCCATCACGAGATTTCGATTCCACCGCCGCCTTCT
ATGAAAGGTTGGGCTTCGGAATCGTTTTCCGGGACGCCGGCTGGATGATCCTCCAGCGCGGGGATCTCAT
GCTGGAGTTCTTCGCCCACCCTAGGGGGAGGCTAACTGAAACACGGAAGGAGACAATACCGGAAGGAACC
CGCGCTATGACGGCAATAAAAAGACAGAATAAAACGCACGGTGTTGGGTCGTTTGTTCATAAACGCGGGG
TTCGGTCCCAGGGCTGGCACTCTGTCGATACCCCACCGAGACCCCATTGGGGCCAATACGCCCGCGTTTC
TTCCTTTTCCCCACCCCACCCCCCAAGTTCGGGTGAAGGCCCAGGGCTCGCAGCCAACGTCGGGGCGGCA
GGCCCTGCCATAGCCTCAGGTTACTCATATATACTTTAGATTGATTTAAAACTTCATTTTTAATTTAAAA
GGATCTAGGTGAAGATCCTTTTTGATAATCTCATGACCAAAATCCCTTAACGTGAGTTTTCGTTCCACTG
AGCGTCAGACCCCGTAGAAAAGATCAAAGGATCTTCTTGAGATCCTTTTTTTCTGCGCGTAATCTGCTGC
TTGCAAACAAAAAAACCACCGCTACCAGCGGTGGTTTGTTTGCCGGATCAAGAGCTACCAACTCTTTTTC
CGAAGGTAACTGGCTTCAGCAGAGCGCAGATACCAAATACTGTTCTTCTAGTGTAGCCGTAGTTAGGCCA
CCACTTCAAGAACTCTGTAGCACCGCCTACATACCTCGCTCTGCTAATCCTGTTACCAGTGGCTGCTGCC
AGTGGCGATAAGTCGTGTCTTACCGGGTTGGACTCAAGACGATAGTTACCGGATAAGGCGCAGCGGTCGG
GCTGAACGGGGGGTTCGTGCACACAGCCCAGCTTGGAGCGAACGACCTACACCGAACTGAGATACCTACA
GCGTGAGCTATGAGAAAGCGCCACGCTTCCCGAAGGGAGAAAGGCGGACAGGTATCCGGTAAGCGGCAGG
GTCGGAACAGGAGAGCGCACGAGGGAGCTTCCAGGGGGAAACGCCTGGTATCTTTATAGTCCTGTCGGGT
TTCGCCACCTCTGACTTGAGCGTCGATTTTTGTGATGCTCGTCAGGGGGGCGGAGCCTATGGAAAAACGC
CAGCAACGCGGCCTTTTTACGGTTCCTGGCCTTTTGCTGGCCTTTTGCTCACATGTTCTTTCCTGCGTTA
TCCCCTGATTCTGTGGATAACCGTATTACCGCCATGCAT
Features (pLannotate 1.2.2; 15 found; start..end, strand, type, name):
     61..364     +  enhancer       CMV enhancer: human cytomegalovirus immediate early enhancer
    365..568     +  promoter       CMV promoter: human cytomegalovirus (CMV) immediate early promoter
    591..671     +  misc_feature   MCS: multiple cloning site
    667..1647    +  CDS            CD86: CD86_HUMAN - Also known as CD28LG2. Experimental evidence at protein level: Swiss-Prot protein existence level 1. (Microbial infection) Acts as a receptor for adenovirus subgroup B. From Homo sapiens (Human).
   1711..2430    +  CDS            mEYFP: enhanced YFP with monomerizing A206K mutation (Zacharias et al., 2002) mammalian codon-optimized
   2447..2530    +  CDS            large T antigen (fragment): large T antigen from SV40 (simian virus 40)
   2553..2674    +  polyA_signal   SV40 poly(A) signal: SV40 polyadenylation signal
   2708..3136    -  rep_origin     f1 ori (sequence partly withheld): f1 bacteriophage origin of replication; arrow indicates direction of (+) strand synthesis
   3163..3267    +  promoter       AmpR promoter: bla
   3269..3626    +  promoter       SV40 promoter: SV40 enhancer and early promoter
   3661..4455    +  CDS            NeoR/KanR: aminoglycoside phosphotransferase from Tn5; aph(3')-II (or nptII); confers resistance to neomycin, kanamycin, and G418 (Geneticin®)
   4476..4628    +  CDS            ble (fragment): BLE_KLEPN - Experimental evidence at protein level: Swiss-Prot protein existence level 1. Binding protein with a strong affinity to the bleomycin family of antibiotics. Binds to CL990; an antimitotic-antibiotic compound. From Klebsiella pneumoniae.
   4687..4734    +  polyA_signal   HSV TK poly(A) signal: herpes simplex virus thymidine kinase polyadenylation signal (Cole and Stacy, 1985)
   4825..4841    -  polyA_signal   bGH poly(A) signal (fragment): bovine growth hormone polyadenylation signal
   5063..5651    +  rep_origin     ori: high-copy-number ColE1/pMB1/pBR322/pUC origin of replication
