[The description below was written by a language model from this plasmid's Addgene catalogue record and pLannotate feature annotations shown in this document.]
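Description:
pCD86-mEYFP(Q69K) is a mammalian expression plasmid built on the Clontech N1 backbone, the vector family designed to fuse a fluorescent protein to the C terminus of an inserted gene. The catalogue lists it at about 5.76 kb, in close agreement with the sequenced record. It replicates in E. coli from a high-copy ColE1/pUC-type origin and also carries an f1 phage origin. A single NeoR/KanR (Tn5 aminoglycoside phosphotransferase) gene serves both hosts. A bacterial bla-type promoter drives it for kanamycin selection, and the SV40 enhancer/early promoter drives it for G418 selection of transfected mammalian cells, with an HSV TK polyadenylation signal terminating the cassette. The short annotated fragments of ble, SV40 large T antigen and bGH poly(A) appear to be backbone remnants or partial matches rather than functional parts.

The payload is human CD86 (B7-2), a membrane protein best known as a ligand for CD28. It is placed downstream of the CMV immediate-early enhancer and promoter and followed, after a short linker region, by a monomeric EYFP coding sequence and the SV40 polyadenylation signal. The fluorescent tag carries the monomerizing A206K change noted in the annotation. According to the construct name and tag field it also carries a Q69K substitution, which is generally known to reduce the pH and halide sensitivity of YFP variants.

The stated purpose is expression of mEYFP(Q69K)-tagged CD86 in mammalian cells. The associated publication concerns measuring G protein activation by spectrally resolved imaging fluorescence fluctuation spectroscopy, but the record does not state what specific role this construct plays in those experiments. Portions of the plasmid were derived from two earlier deposited plasmids.
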