Addgene plasmid #190746: pCD86-mEYFP(Q69K)
Purpose: Expression of mEYFP(Q69K)-tagged CD86 in mammalian cells.
Depositing lab: Dave Piston. Depositing organization: Washington University in Saint Louis. Publication: Measuring G protein activation by spectrally resolved imaging fluorescence fluctuation spectroscopy. Foust DJ, Piston DW. Biophys J. 2025 Oct 21;124(20):3354-3365. doi: 10.1016/j.bpj.2024.08.008. Epub 2024 Aug 15. PubMed 39148292.
Backbone
  Vector backbone: N1
  Backbone manufacturer: Clontech
  Total vector size (bp): 5756
  Vector type: Mammalian Expression
  Selectable markers: Neomycin (select with G418)
Growth in bacteria
  Bacterial resistance: Kanamycin, 50 μg/mL
  Growth temperature: 37°C
  Growth strain: DH5alpha
  Copy number: Unknown
Gene/Insert
  Gene/Insert name: CD86 (alt name: B7-2)
  Species: H. sapiens (human)
  GenBank ID: 942
  Entrez Gene: CD86 (a.k.a. B7-2, B7.2, B70, CD28LG2, LAB72)
  Promoter: CMV
  Tag / fusion protein: mEYFP(Q69K) (C terminal on insert)
  Cloning method: Unknown
  Sequencing primers: 5′ CMV-F
Resource information
  A portion of this plasmid was derived from a plasmid made by: Addgene #133858 and #98284
Terms and licenses: Academic/Nonprofit Terms; Industry Terms: Not Available to Industry
Depositor comments: Please visit https://www.biorxiv.org/content/10.1101/2021.11.03.467169v1 for bioRxiv preprint.
How to cite: pCD86-mEYFP(Q69K) was a gift from Dave Piston (Addgene plasmid # 190746 ; http://n2t.net/addgene:190746 ; RRID:Addgene_190746)
